Addgene plasmid #184612: pCIS.MTRIA-NPFF
Purpose: For expression of a fluorescent sensor for neuropeptide FF in mammalian cells
Depositing lab: Hiroshi Hibino & Daisuke Ino. Depositing organization: The University of Osaka. Publication: A fluorescent sensor for real-time measurement of extracellular oxytocin dynamics in the brain. Ino D, Tanaka Y, Hibino H, Nishiyama M. Nat Methods. 2022 Sep 22. pii: 10.1038/s41592-022-01597-x. doi: 10.1038/s41592-022-01597-x. PubMed 36138174.
Backbone
  Vector backbone: pCIS
  Vector type: Mammalian Expression
Growth in bacteria
  Bacterial resistance: Ampicillin, 100 μg/mL
  Growth temperature: 37°C
  Growth strain: DH5alpha
  Copy number: High Copy
Gene/Insert
  Gene/Insert name: MTRIA-NPFF (alt name: NPFF biosensor)
  Species: Synthetic
  Insert size (bp): 1956
  Promoter: CAG promoter
  Cloning method: Restriction Enzyme; 5′ cloning site EcoRI (unknown if destroyed); 3′ cloning site BamHI (unknown if destroyed)
Terms and licenses: Academic/Nonprofit Terms; Industry Terms: Not Available to Industry
Depositor comments: Please visit https://doi.org/10.1101/2021.07.30.454450 for bioRxiv preprint.
How to cite: pCIS.MTRIA-NPFF was a gift from Hiroshi Hibino & Daisuke Ino (Addgene plasmid # 184612 ; http://n2t.net/addgene:184612 ; RRID:Addgene_184612)
