[The description below was written by a language model from this plasmid's Addgene catalogue record and pLannotate feature annotations shown in this document.]
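Description:
pCIS.MTRIA-NPFF is a 7.1 kb mammalian expression plasmid built on the pCIS backbone that drives a genetically encoded fluorescent sensor for neuropeptide FF. It is propagated in E. coli as a high-copy plasmid through a ColE1/pUC-type origin and selected with ampicillin via the β-lactamase gene. The backbone also carries an f1 phage origin and pBluescript-derived remnants, including T3 and T7 promoters, lac promoter/operator elements, and lacZα and multiple cloning site fragments. No mammalian selection marker is annotated, which fits use by transient transfection.

Expression is controlled by the CAG promoter, annotated here as its three components: the CMV immediate early enhancer, the chicken β-actin promoter, and a chimeric β-actin/β-globin intron. Together these give strong, broadly active transcription in mammalian cells. A rabbit β-globin polyadenylation signal terminates the transcript. The synthetic insert of about 1.96 kb was cloned between EcoRI and BamHI sites. Its annotation shows an N-terminal portion matching human NPFFR2, a G protein-coupled receptor for NPFF and related peptides, followed by a green fluorescent protein annotated as cEGFP. Downstream sequence gets only a short automated match to a zebrafish adrenergic receptor, which probably reflects conserved GPCR sequence in the remainder of the receptor scaffold rather than a deliberate zebrafish component. This layout is consistent with a receptor-based sensor in which the fluorescent module is embedded within the receptor, so that ligand binding would alter fluorescence, though the record does not describe the insertion site or linkers.

The stated purpose is expression of the NPFF sensor in mammalian cells. It was deposited with work on fluorescent sensors for real-time measurement of extracellular neuropeptide dynamics.
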