Features (pLannotate 1.2.2; 22 found; start..end, strand, type, name):
      1..304     +  enhancer       CMV enhancer: human cytomegalovirus immediate early enhancer
    306..581     +  promoter       chicken β-actin promoter: No description available
    582..1598    +  intron         chimeric intron: chimera between introns from chicken β-actin and rabbit β-globin
   1652..1691    -  misc_feature   MCS (fragment): pBluescript multiple cloning site
   1689..2420    +  CDS            NPFFR2 (fragment): NPFF2_HUMAN - Also known as GPR74, NPFF2, NPGPR. Experimental evidence at protein level: Swiss-Prot protein existence level 1. Receptor for NPAF (A-18-F-amide) and NPFF (F-8-F-amide) neuropeptides, also known as morphine-modulating peptides. Can also be activated by a variety of naturally occurring or synthetic FMRF-amide like ligands. This receptor mediates its action by association with G proteins that activate a phosphatidylinositol-calcium second messenger system. From Homo sapiens (Human).
   2457..3179    +  CDS            cEGFP: cEGFP is a basic (constitutively fluorescent) green fluorescent protein published in 2008, derived from Aequorea victoria.
   3351..3428    +  CDS            adra2da (fragment): AA2DA_DANRE - Protein inferred from homology: Swiss-Prot protein existence level 3. Alpha-2 adrenergic receptors mediate the catecholamine- induced inhibition of adenylate cyclase through the action of G proteins. The order of potency for this receptor is dexmedetomidine > norepinephrine > epinephrine > oxymetazoline. From Danio rerio (Zebrafish) (Brachydanio rerio).
   3651..3676    -  misc_feature   MCS (fragment): pBluescript multiple cloning site
   3677..3751    +  CDS            HBB (fragment): HBB_PONPY - Experimental evidence at transcript level: Swiss-Prot protein existence level 2. Involved in oxygen transport from the lung to the various peripheral tissues. From Pongo pygmaeus (Bornean orangutan).
   3822..3877    +  polyA_signal   β-globin poly(A) signal: rabbit β-globin polyadenylation signal (Gil and Proudfoot, 1987)
   4232..4250    -  promoter       T3 promoter: promoter for bacteriophage T3 RNA polymerase
   4295..4311    -  protein_bind   lac operator: The lac repressor binds to the lac operator to inhibit transcription in E. coli. This inhibition can be relieved by adding lactose or isopropyl-β-D-thiogalactopyranoside (IPTG). lac repressor encoded by lacI
   4319..4349    -  promoter       lac promoter: promoter for the E. coli lac operon
   4364..4385    -  protein_bind   CAP binding site: CAP binding activates transcription in the presence of cAMP. E. coli catabolite activator protein
   4398..4490    -  CDS            lacI (fragment): lac repressor; lacI; The lac repressor binds to the lac operator to inhibit transcription in E. coli. This inhibition can be relieved by adding lactose or isopropyl-β-D-thiogalactopyranoside (IPTG).
   4673..5261    -  rep_origin     ori: high-copy-number ColE1/pMB1/pBR322/pUC origin of replication
   5432..6292    -  CDS            AmpR: β-lactamase; bla; confers resistance to ampicillin, carbenicillin, and related antibiotics
   6293..6397    -  promoter       AmpR promoter: bla
   6424..6852    +  rep_origin     f1 ori (sequence partly withheld): f1 bacteriophage origin of replication; arrow indicates direction of (+) strand synthesis
   6883..7040    -  CDS            lacZα (fragment): LacZα fragment of β-galactosidase; lacZ fragment
   7043..7061    +  promoter       T7 promoter: promoter for bacteriophage T7 RNA polymerase
   7076..7125    +  enhancer       CMV enhancer (fragment): human cytomegalovirus immediate early enhancer
>Addgene plasmid #184612 | pCIS.MTRIA-NPFF | addgene full sequence | sequence record 364387 | Addgene NGS Result
CGTTACATAACTTACGGTAAATGGCCCGCCTGGCTGACCGCCCAACGACCCCCGCCCATTGACGTCAATA
ATGACGTATGTTCCCATAGTAACGCCAATAGGGACTTTCCATTGACGTCAATGGGTGGAGTATTTACGGT
AAACTGCCCACTTGGCAGTACATCAAGTGTATCATATGCCAAGTACGCCCCCTATTGACGTCAATGACGG
TAAATGGCCCGCCTGGCATTATGCCCAGTACATGACCTTATGGGACTTTCCTACTTGGCAGTACATCTAC
GTATTAGTCATCGCTATTACCATGGTCGAGGTGAGCCCCACGTTCTGCTTCACTCTCCCCATCTCCCCCC
CCTCCCCACCCCCAATTTTGTATTTATTTATTTTTTAATTATTTTGTGCAGCGATGGGGGCGGGGGGGGG
GGGGGSGCGCGCCAGGCGGGGCGGGGCGGGGCGAGGGGCGGGGCGGGGCGAGGCGGAGAGGTGCGGCGGC
AGCCAATCAGAGCGGCGCGCTCCGAAAGTTTCCTTTTATGGCGAGGCGGCGGCGGCGGCGGCCCTATAAA
AAGCGAAGCGCGCGGCGGGCGGGAGTCGCTGCGCGCTGCCTTCGCCCCGTGCCCCGCTCCGCCGCCGCCT
CGCGCCGCCCGCCCCGGCTCTGACTGACCGCGTTACTCCCACAGGTGAGCGGGCGGGACGGCCCTTCTCC
TCCGGGCTGTAATTAGCGCTTGGTTTAATGACGGCTTGTTTCTTTTCTGTGGCTGCGTGAAAGCCTTGAG
GGGCTCCGGGAGGGCCCTTTGTGCGGGGGGAGCGGCTCGGGGGGTGCGTGCGTGTGTGTGTGCGTGGGGA
GCGCCGCGTGCGGCTCCGCGCTGCCCGGCGGCTGTGAGCGCTGCGGGCGCGGCGCGGGGCTTTGTGCGCT
CCGCAGTGTGCGCGAGGGGAGCGCGGCCGGGGGCGGTGCCCCGCGGTGCGGGGGGGGCTGCGAGGGGAAC
AAAGGCTGCGTGCGGGGTGTGTGCGTGGGGGGGTGAGCAGGGGGTGTGGGCGCGTCGGTCGGGCTGCAAC
CCCCCCTGCACCCCCCTCCCCGAGTTGCTGAGCACGGCCCGGCTTCGGGTGCGGGGCTCCGTACGGGGCG
TGGCGCGGGGCTCGCCGTGCCGGGCGGGGGGTGGCGGCAGGTGGGGGTGCCGGGCGGGGCGGGGCCGCCT
CGGGCCGGGGAGGGCTCGGGGGAGGGGCGTGGCGGCCCCCGGAGCGCCGGCGGCTGTCGAGGCGCGGCGA
GCCGCAGCCATTGCCTTTTATGGTAATCGTGCGAGAGGGCGCAGGGACTTCCTTTGTCCCAAATCTGTGC
GGAGCCGAAATCTGGGAGGCGCCGCCGCACCCCCTCTAGCGGGCGCGGGGCGAAGCGGTGCGGCGCCGGC
AGGAAGGAAATGGGCGGGGAGGGCCTTCGTGCGTCGCCGCGCCGCCGTCCCCTTCTCCCTCTCCAGCCTC
GGGGCTGTCCGCGGGGGGACGGCTGCCTTCGGGGGGGACGGGGCAGGGCGGGGTTCGGCTTCTGGCGTGT
GACCGGCGGCTCTAGAGCCTCTGCTAACCATGTTCATGCCTTCTTCTTTTTCCTACAGCTCCTGGGCAAC
GTGCTGGTTATTGTGCTGTCTCATCATTTTGGCAAAGGATTCCTCGAGGTCGACGGTATCGATAAGCTTG
ATATCGAATTCACCATGAGCGAGAAATGGGACTCAAACTCTTCAGAAAGCTGGAATCACATCTGGAGTGG
CAATGATACACAGCATCACTGGTATTCAGATATCAACATTACCTATGTGAACTACTATCTCCACCAGCCC
CAAGTGGCAGCTGTCTTCATCAGCTCCTACCTCCTGATCTTTGTCTTGTGCATGGTGGGAAATACTGTCG
TTTGCTTTATTGTGATAAGGAATAGACACATGCACACAGTCACTAATTTCTTCATCTTAAACCTTGCCAT
AAGTGATTTACTGGTTGGAATATTCTGTATGCCTATCACATTGCTGGACAACATCATAGCAGGATGGCCA
TTCGGAAGCAGCATGTGCAAGATCAGTGGGCTAGTGCAAGGGATATCAGTTGCGGCTTCCGTCTTCACCT
TGGTTGCAATAGCTGTGGACAGATTCCGCTGTGTGGTCTACCCCTTTAAGCCAAAGCTCACTGTCAAGAC
AGCCTTTGTCACGATTGTGATCATCTGGGGCCTGGCCATCGCCATTATGACTCCATCTGCAATAATGTTA
CATGTACAAGAAGAAAAATACTACCGTGTGAGACTCAGCTCCCACAATAAAACCAGCACAGTCTACTGGT
GTCGGGAGGACTGGCCAAGACACGAAATGAGGAGGATCTATACCACGGTGCTATTTGCCACCATCTATCT
TGCTCCTCTCTCACTCATTGTTATCATGTATGCAAGGATTTGCTACAAAATATGGCGAAATTTCAAAGGG
AAATTAAACGTCTATATCAAGGCCGACAAGCAGAAGAACGGCATCAAGGCGAACTTCCACATCCGCCACA
ACATCGAGGACGGCGGCGTGCAGCTCGCCTACCACTACCAGCAGAACACCCCCATCGGCGACGGCCCCGT
GCTGCTGCCCGACAACCACTACCTGAGCGTGCAGACCAAACTTTCGAAAGACCCCAACGAGAAGCGCGAT
CACATGGTCCTGCTGGAGTTCGTGACCGCCGCCGGGATCACTCTCGGCATGGACGAGCTGTACAAGGGCG
GTACCGGAGGGATGATGGTGAGAAAGGGCGAGGAGCTGTTCACCGGGGTGGTGCCCATCCTGGTCGAGCT
GGACGGCGACGTAAACGGCCACAAGTTCAGCGTGTCCGGCGAGGGTGAGGGCGATGCCACCTACGGCAAG
CTGACCCTGAAGTTCATCTGCACCACCGGCAAGCTGCCCGTGCCCTGGCCCACCCTCGTGACCACCCTGA
CCTACGGCGTGCAGTGCTTCAGCCGCTACCCCGACCACATGAAGCAGCACGACTTCTTCAAGTCCGCCAT
GCCCGAAGGCTACATCCAGGAGCGCACCATCTTCTTCAAGGACGACGGCCACTACAAGACCCGCGCCGAG
GTGAAGTTCGAGGGCGACACCCTGGTGAACCGCATCGAGCTGAAGGGCATCGACTTCAAGGAGGACGGCA
ACATCCTGGGGCACAAGCTGGAGTACAACTCAGTAATCTCCAAGGCAAAGATACGCACAGTGAAAATGCT
GCTGACTGTGGCCCTCCTTTTCATCCTTTCCTGGCTTCCCCTGTGGACCCTGATGATGCTCTCAGACTAT
ACTGACCTGTCTCCTAACAAACTGCGTATCATCAACATCTACATCTACCCTTTCGCCCACTGGCTCGCCT
TCTGCAACAGCAGTGTCAACCCTATTATTTATGGATTCTTTAATGAAAATTTTCGCAATGGTTTCCAAGA
TGCTTTCCAGATCTGCCAAAAGAAAGCCAAGCCCCAGGAAGCCTATTCCCTGAGAGCGAAACGCAACATA
GTCATAAACACATCGGGCCTGCTGGTGCAGGAACCGGTGTCTCAAAACCCAGGTGGGGAAAATTTGGGAT
GTGGAAAAAGTGCAGACAATCCCACACAGGAATCCTTGATAGAGGAAATGGGAGAAGCTACTAACAGTAC
TGTGGCTTAAGGATCCACTAGTTCTAGAGCGGCCGCTTCACTCCTCAGGTGCAGGCTGCCTATCAGAAGG
TGGTGGCTGGTGTGGCCAATGCCCTGGCTCACAAATACCACTGAGATCTTTTTCCCTCTGCCAAAAATTA
TGGGGACATCATGAAGCCCCTTGAGCATCTGACTTCTGGCTAATAAAGGAAATTTATTTTCATTGCAATA
GTGTGTTGGAATTTTTTGTGTCTCTCACTCGGAAGGACATATGGGAGGGCAAATCATTTAAAACATCAGA
ATGAGTATTTGGTTTAGAGTTTGGCAACATATGCCCATATGCTGGCTGCCATGAACAAAGGTTGGCTATA
AAGAGGTCATCAGTATATGAAACAGCCCCCTGCTGTCCATTCCTTATTCCATAGAAAAGCCTTGACTTGA
GGTTAGATTTTTTTTATATTTTGTTTTGTGTTATTTTTTTCTTTAACATCCCTAAAATTTTCCTTACATG
TTTTACTAGCCAGATTTTTCCTCCTCTCCTGACTACTCCCAGTCATAGCTGTCCCTCTTCTCTTATGAAG
ATCCCTCGACCTGGAGCTCCAGCTTTTGTTCCCTTTAGTGAGGGTTAATTTCGAGCTTGGCGTAATCATG
GTCATAGCTGTTTCCTGTGTGAAATTGTTATCCGCTCACAATTCCACACAACATACGAGCCGGAAGCATA
AAGTGTAAAGCCTGGGGTGCCTAATGAGTGAGCTAACTCACATTAATTGCGTTGCGCTCACTGCCCGCTT
TCCAGTCGGGAAACCTGTCGTGCCAGCTGCATTAATGAATCGGCCAACGCGCGGGGAGAGGCGGTTTGCG
TATTGGGCGCTCTTCCGCTTCCTCGCTCACTGACTCGCTGCGCTCGGTCGTTCGGCTGCGGCGAGCGGTA
TCAGCTCACTCAAAGGCGGTAATACGGTTATCCACAGAATCAGGGGATAACGCAGGAAAGAACATGTGAG
CAAAAGGCCAGCAAAAGGCCAGGAACCGTAAAAAGGCCGCGTTGCTGGCGTTTTTCCATAGGCTCCGCCC
CCCTGACGAGCATCACAAAAATCGACGCTCAAGTCAGAGGTGGCGAAACCCGACAGGACTATAAAGATAC
CAGGCGTTTCCCCCTGGAAGCTCCCTCGTGCGCTCTCCTGTTCCGACCCTGCCGCTTACCGGATACCTGT
CCGCCTTTCTCCCTTCGGGAAGCGTGGCGCTTTCTCATAGCTCACGCTGTAGGTATCTCAGTTCGGTGTA
GGTCGTTCGCTCCAAGCTGGGCTGTGTGCACGAACCCCCCGTTCAGCCCGACCGCTGCGCCTTATCCGGT
AACTATCGTCTTGAGTCCAACCCGGTAAGACACGACTTATCGCCACTGGCAGCAGCCACTGGTAACAGGA
TTAGCAGAGCGAGGTATGTAGGCGGTGCTACAGAGTTCTTGAAGTGGTGGCCTAACTACGGCTACACTAG
AAGAACAGTATTTGGTATCTGCGCTCTGCTGAAGCCAGTTACCTTCGGAAAAAGAGTTGGTAGCTCTTGA
TCCGGCAAACAAACCACCGCTGGTAGCGGTGGTTTTTTTGTTTGCAAGCAGCAGATTACGCGCAGAAAAA
AAGGATCTCAAGAAGATCCTTTGATCTTTTCTACGGGGTCTGACGCTCAGTGGAACGAAAACTCACGTTA
AGGGATTTTGGTCATGAGATTATCAAAAAGGATCTTCACCTAGATCCTTTTAAATTAAAAATGAAGTTTT
AAATCAATCTAAAGTATATATGAGTAAACTTGGTCTGACAGTTACCAATGCTTAATCAGTGAGGCACCTA
TCTCAGCGATCTGTCTATTTCGTTCATCCATAGTTGCCTGACTCCCCGTCGTGTAGATAACTACGATACG
GGAGGGCTTACCATCTGGCCCCAGTGCTGCAATGATACCGCGAGACCCACGCTCACCGGCTCCAGATTTA
TCAGCAATAAACCAGCCAGCCGGAAGGGCCGAGCGCAGAAGTGGTCCTGCAACTTTATCCGCCTCCATCC
AGTCTATTAATTGTTGCCGGGAAGCTAGAGTAAGTAGTTCGCCAGTTAATAGTTTGCGCAACGTTGTTGC
CATTGCTACAGGCATCGTGGTGTCACGCTCGTCGTTTGGTATGGCTTCATTCAGCTCCGGTTCCCAACGA
TCAAGGCGAGTTACATGATCCCCCATGTTGTGCAAAAAAGCGGTTAGCTCCTTCGGTCCTCCGATCGTTG
TCAGAAGTAAGTTGGCCGCAGTGTTATCACTCATGGTTATGGCAGCACTGCATAATTCTCTTACTGTCAT
GCCATCCGTAAGATGCTTTTCTGTGACTGGTGAGTACTCAACCAAGTCATTCTGAGAATAGTGTATGCGG
CGACCGAGTTGCTCTTGCCCGGCGTCAATACGGGATAATACCGCGCCACATAGCAGAACTTTAAAAGTGC
TCATCATTGGAAAACGTTCTTCGGGGCGAAAACTCTCAAGGATCTTACCGCTGTTGAGATCCAGTTCGAT
GTAACCCACTCGTGCACCCAACTGATCTTCAGCATCTTTTACTTTCACCAGCGTTTCTGGGTGAGCAAAA
ACAGGAAGGCAAAATGCCGCAAAAAAGGGAATAAGGGCGACACGGAAATGTTGAATACTCATACTCTTCC
TTTTTCAATATTATTGAAGCATTTATCAGGGTTATTGTCTCATGAGCGGATACATATTTGAATGTATTTA
GAAAAATAAACAAATAGGGGTTCCGCGCACATTTCCCCGAAAAGTGCCACCTG
[124 nt withheld, positions 6424-6547]
C
[91 nt withheld, positions 6549-6639]
A
[49 nt withheld, positions 6641-6689]
CCTTTGACGTTGGAGTCCACGTTCTTT
[37 nt withheld, positions 6717-6753]
ACCCTATCTCGGTCTATTCTTTTGATTTATAAGGGATTTTGCCGATTTCGGCCTATTGGTTAAAAAATGA
GCTGATTTAACAAAAATTTAACGCGAATTTTAACAAAATATTAACGCTTACAATTTCCATTCGCCATTCA
GGCTGCGCAACTGTTGGGAAGGGCGATCGGTGCGGGCCTCTTCGCTATTACGCCAGCTGGCGAAAGGGGG
ATGTGCTGCAAGGCGATTAAGTTGGGTAACGCCAGGGTTTTCCCAGTCACGACGTTGTAAAACGACGGCC
AGTGAATTGTAATACGACTCACTATAGGGCGAATTGGGTACCTAGTAATCAATTACGGGGTCATTAGTTC
ATAGCCCATATATGGAGTTCCG
